>Addgene plasmid #169652 | pTS2353_Tier3(PB)-YPet_PuroR | addgene full sequence | sequence record 366196 | Addgene NGS Result
TTGGTCTGACAGTTACCAATGCTTAATCAGTGAGGCACCTATCTCAGCGATCTGTCTATTTCGTTCATCC
ATAGTTGCCTGACTCCCCGTCGTGTAGATAACTACGATACGGGAGGGCTTACCATCTGGCCCCAGTGCTG
CAATGATACCGCGGCTCCCACGCTCACCGGCTCCAGATTTATCAGCAATAAACCAGCCAGCCGGAAGGGC
CGAGCGCAGAAGTGGTCCTGCAACTTTATCCGCCTCCATCCAGTCTATTAATTGTTGCCGGGAAGCTAGA
GTAAGTAGTTCGCCAGTTAATAGTTTGCGCAACGTTGTTGCCATTGCTACAGGCATCGTGGTGTCACGCT
CGTCGTTTGGTATGGCTTCATTCAGCTCCGGTTCCCAACGATCAAGGCGAGTTACATGATCCCCCATGTT
GTGCAAAAAAGCGGTTAGCTCCTTCGGTCCTCCGATCGTTGTCAGAAGTAAGTTGGCCGCAGTGTTATCA
CTCATGGTTATGGCAGCACTGCATAATTCTCTTACTGTCATGCCATCCGTAAGATGCTTTTCTGTGACTG
GTGAGTACTCAACCAAGTCATTCTGAGAATAGTGTATGCGGCGACCGAGTTGCTCTTGCCCGGCGTCAAT
ACGGGATAATACCGCGCCACATAGCAGAACTTTAAAAGTGCTCATCATTGGAAAACGTTCTTCGGGGCGA
AAACTCTCAAGGATCTTACCGCTGTTGAGATCCAGTTCGATGTAACCCACTCGTGCACCCAACTGATCTT
CAGCATCTTTTACTTTCACCAGCGTTTCTGGGTGAGCAAAAACAGGAAGGCAAAATGCCGCAAAAAAGGG
AATAAGGGCGACACGGAAATGTTGAATACTCATACTCTTCCTTTTTCAATATTATTGAAGCATTTATCAG
GGTTATTGTCTCATGAGCGGATACATATTTGAATGTATTTAGAAAAATAAACAAATAGGGGTTCCGCGCA
CATTTCCCCGAAAAGTGCCACCTGACGTCTAAGAAACCAAGATCAGCGGCCGCTTAACCCTAGAAAGATA
ATCATATTGTGACGTACGTTAAAGATAATCATGCGTAAAATTGACGCATGTGTTTTATCGGTCTGTATAT
CGAGGTTTATTTATTAATTTGAATAGATATTAAGTTTTATTATATTTACACTTACATACTAATAATAAAT
TCAACAAACAATTTATTTATGTTTATTTATTTATTAAAAAAAAACAAAAACTCAAAATTTCTTCTATAAA
GTAACAAAACCTTAAGAGATCTACGCGTGGTACCCTCGAGGAGCTCTTCGAAGCGGAATTCACCATGACT
AGTGCTAGCGGATCCACCGGTGTCTAGAAAGCTTTGAGGCCGGCCTGCAGGCCCGCTGATCAGCCTCGAC
TGTGCCTTCTAGTTGCCAGCCATCTGTTGTTTGCCCCTCCCCCGTGCCTTCCTTGACCCTGGAAGGTGCC
ACTCCCACTGTCCTTTCCTAATAAAATGAGGAAATTGCATCGCATTGTCTGAGTAGGTGTCATTCTATTC
TGGGGGGTGGGGTGGGGCAGGACAGCAAGGGGGAGGATTGGGAAGACAATAGCAGGCATGCTGGGGATGC
GGTGGGCTCTATGGTAGCTTAGGAGGCGGAAAGAACCAGCGCGGGAGACCGTCAGTTGGTCTCCAGCTAT
ACAGGTGCACCGCTTTATAATAAAACTGATACAGAGAACGTTATCATGTGTGTTGGTTTTTTTTGTGTGT
GCGGTTTAAGGGAGCCTCGGTCATAGCTGTTTCCTGTGTAAAACGACGGCCAGCGCGTGGTACCCTCGAG
CGTGACCCTGTCTCACAAAATAAAGTAAGCCCGGACTGAGTGCGGAAAGGCGGGCCTGGCGGGTCTGGAC
TCCCCATGCGGGCCACCAGAGGCCCTGCAGCCTTCAGTCGCTTGAAGGGGTAATGGCGCTTCCACTCACA
AACATGGCGGACAGAGCGTGTGAACGAGATGAACAGCCCCTCAAAAATATGGCCGCCGAGGCTGGACGGC
CGTGCCCCAGCAGCACCGCCTCCGCGCCCCACGTGATCTCTCGCCGGGCACAGCGCTGACCGCGGAGGTC
CAACCGGAAGAATGTCCGGATTGGACATTCGGAAGAGGGCCCGCCTTCCCTGGGGAATCTCTGCGCACGC
GCAGAACGCTTCGACCAATGAAAACACAGGAAGCCGTCCGCGCAACCGCGTTGCGTCACTTCTGCCGCCC
CTGTTTCAAGGTATATAGCCGTAGACGGAACTTCGCCTTTCTCTCGGCCTTAGCGCCATTTTTTTGGGTG
AGTGTTTTTTGGTTCCTGCGTTGGGATTCCGTGTACAATCCATAGACATCTGACCTCGGCACTTAGCATC
ATCACAGCAAACTAACTGTAGCCTTTCTCTCTTTCCCTGTAGAAACCTCTGCACCTAGGGAGCTCGAATT
CACCATGACTAGTGGTGGTTCTGGTGTGAGCAAAGGCGAAGAGCTGTTCACCGGCGTGGTGCCCATCCTG
GTGGAGCTGGACGGCGACGTGAACGGCCACAAGTTCAGCGTGAGCGGCGAGGGCGAGGGCGACGCCACCT
ACGGCAAGCTGACCCTGAAGCTGCTGTGCACCACCGGCAAGCTGCCCGTGCCCTGGCCCACCCTGGTGAC
CACCCTGGGCTACGGCGTGCAGTGCTTCGCCCGGTACCCCGACCACATGAAGCAGCACGACTTCTTCAAG
AGCGCCATGCCCGAGGGCTACGTGCAGGAGCGGACCATCTTCTTCAAGGACGACGGCAACTACAAGACCC
GGGCCGAGGTGAAGTTCGAGGGCGACACCCTGGTGAACCGGATCGAGCTGAAGGGCATCGACTTCAAGGA
GGACGGCAACATCCTGGGCCACAAGCTGGAGTACAACTACAACAGCCACAACGTGTACATCACCGCCGAC
AAGCAGAAGAACGGCATCAAGGCCAACTTCAAGATCCGGCACAACATCGAGGACGGCGGCGTGCAGCTGG
CCGACCACTACCAGCAGAACACCCCCATCGGCGACGGCCCCGTGCTGCTGCCCGACAACCACTACCTGAG
CTACCAGAGCGCCCTGTTCAAGGACCCCAACGAGAAGCGGGACCACATGGTGCTGCTGGAGTTCCTGACC
GCCGCCGGCATCACCGAGGGCATGGACGAGCTGTACAAGGCTAGTGGTGGTTCTGGTGGAAGCGGAGCTA
CTAACTTCAGCCTGCTGAAGCAGGCTGGTGACGTGGAGGAGAACCCTGGACCTGCTAGTGGTGGTTCTGG
TACCGAGTACAAGCCCACGGTGCGCCTCGCCACCCGCGACGACGTCCCCCGGGCCGTACGCACCCTCGCC
GCCGCGTTCGCCGACTACCCCGCCACGCGCCACACCGTCGACCCGGACCGCCACATCGAGCGGGTCACCG
AGCTGCAAGAACTCTTCCTCACGCGCGTCGGGCTCGACATCGGCAAGGTGTGGGTCGCGGACGACGGCGC
CGCGGTGGCGGTCTGGACCACGCCGGAGAGCGTCGAAGCGGGGGCGGTGTTCGCCGAGATCGGCCCGCGC
ATGGCCGAGTTGAGCGGTTCCCGGCTGGCCGCGCAGCAACAGATGGAAGGCCTCCTGGCGCCGCACCGGC
CCAAGGAGCCCGCGTGGTTCCTGGCCACCGTCGGCGTGTCGCCCGACCACCAGGGCAAGGGTCTGGGCAG
CGCCGTCGTGCTCCCCGGAGTGGAGGCGGCCGAGCGCGCCGGGGTGCCCGCCTTCCTGGAGACATCCGCG
CCCCGCAACCTCCCCTTCTACGAGCGGCTCGGCTTCACCGTCACCGCCGACGTCGAGGTGCCCGAAGGAC
CGCGCACCTGGTGCATGACCCGCAAGCCCGGTGCCGCTAGCGGATCCACCGGTGTCTAGAAAGCTCAGAA
ATTATGAGAGCGTTTAATAAAGTATTGACTATGGTTGACAAAACGTGTGTTGGAGTTTTTTGTGTGCTTT
GTCATCAACTGAGCCAGTAGGTCGAGGGTGCCTAATGAGTGAGCTAACTCACATTAATTGCGTTGCGCTC
ACTGCCCGCTTTCCAGTCGGGAAACCTGTCGTGCCAGCTGCGATATCTATAACAAGAAAATATATATATA
ATAAGTTATCACGTAAGTAGAACATGAAATAACAATATAATTATCGTATGAGTTAAATCTTAAAAGTCAC
GTAAAAGATAATCATGCGTCATTTTGACTCACGCGGTCGTTATAGTTCAAAATCAGTGACACTTACCGCA
TTGACAAGCACGCCTCACGGGAGCTCCAAGCGGCGACTGAGATGTCCTAAATGCACAGCGACGGATTCGC
GCTATTTAGAAAGAGAGAGCAATATTTCAAGAATGCATGCGTCAATTTTACGCAGACTATCTTTCTAGGG
TTAACCATGGACATGTGAGCAAAAGGCCAGCAAAAGGCCAGGAACCGTAAAAAGGCCGCGTTGCTGGCGT
TTTTCCATAGGCTCCGCCCCCCTGACGAGCATCACAAAAATCGACGCTCAAGTCAGAGGTGGCGAAACCC
GACAGGACTATAAAGATACCAGGCGTTTCCCCCTGGAAGCTCCCTCGTGCGCTCTCCTGTTCCGACCCTG
CCGCTTACCGGATACCTGTCCGCCTTTCTCCCTTCGGGAAGCGTGGCGCTTTCTCATAGCTCACGCTGTA
GGTATCTCAGTTCGGTGTAGGTCGTTCGCTCCAAGCTGGGCTGTGTGCACGAACCCCCCGTTCAGCCCGA
CCGCTGCGCCTTATCCGGTAACTATCGTCTTGAGTCCAACCCGGTAAGACACGACTTATCGCCACTGGCA
GCAGCCACTGGTAACAGGATTAGCAGAGCGAGGTATGTAGGCGGTGCTACAGAGTTCTTGAAGTGGTGGC
CTAACTACGGCTACACTAGAAGAACAGTATTTGGTATCTGCGCTCTGCTGAAGCCAGTTACCTTCGGAAA
AAGAGTTGGTAGCTCTTGATCCGGCAAACAAACCACCGCTGGTAGCGGTGGTTTTTTTGTTTGCAAGCAG
CAGATTACGCGCAGAAAAAAAGGATCTCAAGAAGATCCTTTGATCTTTTCTACGGGGATTATCAAAAAGG
ATCTTCACCTAGATCCTTTTAAATTAAAAATGAAGTTTTAAATCAATCTAAAGTATATATGAGTAAAC
Features (pLannotate 1.2.2; 11 found; start..end, strand, type, name):
     13..873     -  CDS            AmpR: β-lactamase; bla; confers resistance to ampicillin, carbenicillin, and related antibiotics
    874..978     -  promoter       AmpR promoter: bla
   1400..1624    +  polyA_signal   bGH poly(A) signal: bovine growth hormone polyadenylation signal
   1633..1650    +  promoter       SV40 promoter (fragment): SV40 enhancer and early promoter
   1726..1747    +  polyA_signal   poly(A) signal (fragment): synthetic polyadenylation signal
   1787..1803    -  CDS            lacZα (fragment): LacZα fragment of β-galactosidase; lacZ fragment
   2476..3189    +  CDS            YPet: YPet is a basic (constitutively fluorescent) yellow fluorescent protein published in 2005, derived from Aequorea victoria. It has moderate acid sensitivity.
   3292..3885    +  CDS            PuroR: puromycin N-acetyltransferase; pac from Streptomyces alboniger; confers resistance to puromycin
   4025..4046    -  protein_bind   CAP binding site: CAP binding activates transcription in the presence of cAMP. E. coli catabolite activator protein
   4059..4101    -  CDS            lacI (fragment): lac repressor; lacI; The lac repressor binds to the lac operator to inhibit transcription in E. coli. This inhibition can be relieved by adding lactose or isopropyl-β-D-thiogalactopyranoside (IPTG).
   4482..5070    -  rep_origin     ori: high-copy-number ColE1/pMB1/pBR322/pUC origin of replication
