[The description below was written by a language model from this plasmid's Addgene catalogue record and pLannotate feature annotations shown in this document.]
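Description:
pTS2353_Tier3(PB)-YPet_PuroR is a mammalian expression and integration vector from the VAMSyB modular plasmid architecture, built on pTS1019, a pUC57-derived backbone. It is propagated in E. coli as a high-copy plasmid through a ColE1/pUC-type origin and selected with ampicillin through the β-lactamase gene and its native promoter. The sequenced record is 5,178 nt.

As a "Tier-3" vector, it is designed to collect up to three expression cassettes between PiggyBac inverted terminal repeats, so that co-supplied PiggyBac transposase can excise the whole array and insert it stably into a mammalian genome. The stated layout is 5'ITR, assembly position A1 followed by a polyadenylation signal, assembly position A2 followed by a polyadenylation signal, then a fixed marker cassette and the 3'ITR. The two upstream positions are acceptor slots for user-supplied units. The annotated bGH poly(A) signal and a fragment of a synthetic poly(A) signal lie upstream of the marker cassette and probably correspond to their terminators. The third cassette uses the PRPBSA promoter to transcribe YPet, a yellow fluorescent protein derived from Aequorea victoria, joined by a P2A self-cleaving peptide to puromycin N-acetyltransferase. A single transcript therefore yields both a fluorescent reporter and puromycin resistance, allowing integrants to be selected with the drug and checked or sorted by fluorescence.

The automated feature table does not annotate the PiggyBac ITRs, the PRPBSA promoter, the P2A sequence or the final poly(A) signal, so these elements are known only from the catalogue description. The short SV40 promoter, lacZα, lacI and CAP-site hits are partial matches and are probably backbone or junction remnants rather than functional parts.
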