Addgene plasmid #169652: pTS2353_Tier3(PB)-YPet_PuroR
Purpose: Tier-3 vector for stable stable integration of up to three cassettes via Piggy Bac transposase including a YPet marker and PuroR resistance gene (5'ITR-A1-pA::A2-pA::PRPBSA-YPet-p2A-PuroR-pA-3'ITR)
Depositing lab: Martin Fussenegger. Depositing organization: ETH Zurich (Swiss Federal Institute of Technology). Publication: A versatile plasmid architecture for mammalian synthetic biology (VAMSyB). Haellman V, Strittmatter T, Bertschi A, Stucheli P, Fussenegger M. Metab Eng. 2021 Jul;66:41-50. doi: 10.1016/j.ymben.2021.04.003. Epub 2021 Apr 18. PubMed 33857582.
Backbone
  Vector backbone: pTS1019 (pUC57-based)
  Backbone size w/o insert (bp): 3092
  Vector type: Mammalian Expression
  Selectable markers: Puromycin
Growth in bacteria
  Bacterial resistance: Ampicillin, 100 μg/mL
  Growth temperature: 37°C
  Growth strain: DH5alpha
  Copy number: High Copy
Gene/Insert
  Gene/Insert name: PRPBSA-driven YPet and PuroR expression (alt name: A1::A2::PRBSA-YPet-p2a-PuroR)
  Species: Synthetic; E. coli
  Promoter: PRPBSA
  Cloning method: Restriction Enzyme; 5′ cloning site Unknown (unknown if destroyed)
  Sequencing primers: 5′ AmpStart; 3′ CTGGCACGACAGGTTTCCCGACTGG
Terms and licenses: Academic/Nonprofit Terms; Industry Terms: Not Available to Industry
How to cite: pTS2353_Tier3(PB)-YPet_PuroR was a gift from Martin Fussenegger (Addgene plasmid # 169652 ; http://n2t.net/addgene:169652 ; RRID:Addgene_169652)
